Addgene plasmid #109368: pcDNA3 hML23Cm6
Purpose: Human melanopsin chimera with intracellular loops 2-3 and C-terminus from mGluR6
Depositing lab: Robert Lucas. Publication: A live cell assay of GPCR coupling allows identification of optogenetic tools for controlling Go and Gi signaling. Ballister ER, Rodgers J, Martial F, Lucas RJ. BMC Biol. 2018 Jan 16;16(1):10. doi: 10.1186/s12915-017-0475-2. PubMed 29338718.
Backbone
  Vector backbone: pcDNA3.1
  Backbone size w/o insert (bp): 5366
  Total vector size (bp): 6410
  Vector type: Mammalian Expression
  Selectable markers: Neomycin (select with G418)
Growth in bacteria
  Bacterial resistance: Ampicillin, 100 μg/mL
  Growth temperature: 37°C
  Growth strain: DH5alpha
  Copy number: High Copy
Gene/Insert
  Gene/Insert name: human Melanopsin-mGluR6 chimera (alt name: hML23Cm6)
  Species: H. sapiens (human)
  Insert size (bp): 1119
  GenBank ID: NM_033282, NM_000843.3
  Entrez Gene: OPN4 (a.k.a. MOP); GRM6 (a.k.a. CSNB1B, GPRC1F, MGLUR6, mGlu6)
  Promoter: CMV
  Tag / fusion protein: 1D4 (C terminal on insert)
  Cloning method: Gibson Cloning
  Sequencing primers: 5′ GGAGGTCTATATAAGCAGAGC; 3′ ggcaccttccagggtcaagg
Terms and licenses: Academic/Nonprofit Terms; Industry Terms: Not Available to Industry
How to cite: pcDNA3 hML23Cm6 was a gift from Robert Lucas (Addgene plasmid # 109368 ; http://n2t.net/addgene:109368 ; RRID:Addgene_109368)
