[The description below was written by a language model from this plasmid's Addgene catalogue record and pLannotate feature annotations shown in this document.]
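Description:
pcDNA3 hML23Cm6 is a mammalian expression plasmid built on a pcDNA3.1-type backbone that encodes a chimeric light-sensitive G protein-coupled receptor. The insert is human melanopsin (OPN4) in which intracellular loops 2 and 3 and the C-terminus have been replaced by the corresponding regions of human metabotropic glutamate receptor 6 (GRM6/mGluR6). It carries a C-terminal 1D4 epitope tag, a short rhodopsin-derived sequence commonly used for antibody detection and purification. The chimera is transcribed from the human cytomegalovirus immediate early enhancer and promoter and terminated by the bovine growth hormone polyadenylation signal. A T7 promoter lies just upstream of the coding region and could support in vitro transcription. Automated annotation recognises only the melanopsin-like portion of the open reading frame as an OPN4 fragment; the mGluR6-derived segments and the 1D4 tag are not separately annotated. The short HIV-1 LTR and ble fragments it reports are probably incidental similarity matches.

The plasmid is propagated in E. coli through a high-copy ColE1/pUC-type origin with ampicillin selection (AmpR), and it also contains an f1 origin for single-stranded DNA production. An SV40 early promoter drives the neomycin phosphotransferase gene, followed by an SV40 poly(A) signal, which allows G418 selection of stably transfected mammalian cells. The depositor and sequencing-derived records agree in length (6,488 nt) and feature content, differing only in their start coordinate, and both are slightly larger than the catalogued total size. Swapping the intracellular domains of an opsin is intended to redirect its G protein coupling. According to the associated study, the construct was used in live-cell assays of GPCR coupling to identify optogenetic tools for controlling Go and Gi signalling.
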