Features (pLannotate 1.2.2; 20 found; start..end, strand, type, name):
     28..80      -  misc_feature   bom (fragment): basis of mobility region from pBR322
    235..614     +  enhancer       CMV enhancer: human cytomegalovirus immediate early enhancer
    615..818     +  promoter       CMV promoter: human cytomegalovirus (CMV) immediate early promoter
    814..847     +  LTR            5' LTR (truncated) (fragment): truncated 5' long terminal repeat (LTR) from HIV-1
    863..881     +  promoter       T7 promoter: promoter for bacteriophage T7 RNA polymerase
    923..1933    +  CDS            OPN4 (fragment): OPN4_HUMAN - Also known as MOP. Experimental evidence at protein level: Swiss-Prot protein existence level 1. Photoreceptor that binds cis-retinaldehydes (PubMed:15674244). Contributes to pupillar reflex, photoentrainment and other non-image forming responses to light (By similarity). May be involved in the optokinetic visual tracking response (By similarity). May be involved in the regulation of retinal hyaloid vessel growth and regression (By similarity). From Homo sapiens (Human).
   2085..2309    +  polyA_signal   bGH poly(A) signal: bovine growth hormone polyadenylation signal
   2313..2334    +  promoter       SV40 promoter (fragment): SV40 enhancer and early promoter
   2355..2783    +  rep_origin     f1 ori (sequence partly withheld): f1 bacteriophage origin of replication; arrow indicates direction of (+) strand synthesis
   2797..3126    +  promoter       SV40 promoter: SV40 enhancer and early promoter
   3193..3984    +  CDS            neo: KKA2_KLEPN - Also known as kan, nptII. Experimental evidence at protein level: Swiss-Prot protein existence level 1. Resistance to kanamycin, neomycin, paromomycin, ribostamycin, butirosin and gentamicin B. From Klebsiella pneumoniae.
   4008..4166    +  CDS            ble (fragment): BLE_KLEPN - Experimental evidence at protein level: Swiss-Prot protein existence level 1. Binding protein with a strong affinity to the bleomycin family of antibiotics. Binds to CL990; an antimitotic-antibiotic compound. From Klebsiella pneumoniae.
   4161..4282    +  polyA_signal   SV40 poly(A) signal: SV40 polyadenylation signal
   4355..4371    -  protein_bind   lac operator: The lac repressor binds to the lac operator to inhibit transcription in E. coli. This inhibition can be relieved by adding lactose or isopropyl-β-D-thiogalactopyranoside (IPTG). lac repressor encoded by lacI
   4379..4409    -  promoter       lac promoter: promoter for the E. coli lac operon
   4424..4445    -  protein_bind   CAP binding site: CAP binding activates transcription in the presence of cAMP. E. coli catabolite activator protein
   4458..4550    -  CDS            lacI (fragment): lac repressor; lacI; The lac repressor binds to the lac operator to inhibit transcription in E. coli. This inhibition can be relieved by adding lactose or isopropyl-β-D-thiogalactopyranoside (IPTG).
   4733..5321    -  rep_origin     ori: high-copy-number ColE1/pMB1/pBR322/pUC origin of replication
   5492..6352    -  CDS            AmpR: β-lactamase; bla; confers resistance to ampicillin, carbenicillin, and related antibiotics
   6353..6457    -  promoter       AmpR promoter: bla
>Addgene plasmid #109368 | pcDNA3 hML23Cm6 | depositor full sequence | sequence record 206231 | pcDNA3 hML23Cm6 sequence 6488 bps
GACGGATCGGGAGATCTCCCGATCCCCTATGGTGCACTCTCAGTACAATCTGCTCTGATGCCGCATAGTT
AAGCCAGTATCTGCTCCCTGCTTGTGTGTTGGAGGTCGCTGAGTAGTGCGCGAGCAAAATTTAAGCTACA
ACAAGGCAAGGCTTGACCGACAATTGCATGAAGAATCTGCTTAGGGTTAGGCGTTTTGCGCTGCTTCGCG
ATGTACGGGCCAGATATACGCGTTGACATTGATTATTGACTAGTTATTAATAGTAATCAATTACGGGGTC
ATTAGTTCATAGCCCATATATGGAGTTCCGCGTTACATAACTTACGGTAAATGGCCCGCCTGGCTGACCG
CCCAACGACCCCCGCCCATTGACGTCAATAATGACGTATGTTCCCATAGTAACGCCAATAGGGACTTTCC
ATTGACGTCAATGGGTGGAGTATTTACGGTAAACTGCCCACTTGGCAGTACATCAAGTGTATCATATGCC
AAGTACGCCCCCTATTGACGTCAATGACGGTAAATGGCCCGCCTGGCATTATGCCCAGTACATGACCTTA
TGGGACTTTCCTACTTGGCAGTACATCTACGTATTAGTCATCGCTATTACCATGGTGATGCGGTTTTGGC
AGTACATCAATGGGCGTGGATAGCGGTTTGACTCACGGGGATTTCCAAGTCTCCACCCCATTGACGTCAA
TGGGAGTTTGTTTTGGCACCAAAATCAACGGGACTTTCCAAAATGTCGTAACAACTCCGCCCCATTGACG
CAAATGGGCGGTAGGCGTGTACGGTGGGAGGTCTATATAAGCAGAGCTCTCTGGCTAACTAGAGAACCCA
CTGCTTACTGGCTTATCGAAATTAATACGACTCACTATAGGGAGACCCAAGCTGGCTAGCGTTTAAACTT
AAGCTTGCCACCATGAACCCTCCTTCGGGGCCAAGAGTCCCGCCCAGCCCAACCCAAGAGCCCAGCTGCA
TGGCCACCCCAGCACCACCCAGCTGGTGGGACAGCTCCCAGAGCAGCATCTCCAGCCTGGGCCGGCTTCC
ATCCATCAGTCCCACAGCACCTGGGACTTGGGCTGCTGCCTGGGTCCCCCTCCCCACGGTTGATGTTCCA
GACCATGCCCACTATACCCTGGGCACAGTGATCTTGCTGGTGGGACTCACGGGGATGCTGGGCAACCTGA
CGGTCATCTATACCTTTTGCAGGAGCAGAAGCCTCCGGACACCTGCCAACATGTTCATTATCAACCTCGC
GGTCAGCGACTTCCTCATGTCCTTCACCCAGGCCCCTGTCTTCTTCACCAGTAGCCTCTATAAGCAGTGG
CTCTTTGGGGAGACAGGCTGCGAGTTCTATGCCTTCTGTGGAGCTCTCTTTGGCATTTCCTCCATGATCA
CCCTGACGGCCATCGCCCTGGACCGTATCTACCGCATCTTTGAGCAGGGCAAGCGCTCGGTCACACCCCC
TCCCTTCATCAGCCCCACCTCACAGGTCCTGCTGGGCGTTTGGCTCTATGCCCTGGCCTGGAGTCTGCCA
CCCTTCTTCGGCTGGAGCGCCTACGTGCCCGAGGGGTTGCTGACATCCTGCTCCTGGGACTACATGAGCT
TCACGCCGGCCGTGCGTGCCTACACCATGCTTCTCTGCTGCTTCGTGTTCTTCCTCCCTCTGCTTATCAT
CATCTACTGCTACATCTTCATCTTCAGGGCCCGTGGCGTGCCCGAGACCTTCAACGAGGCCAAGATCATG
CTGCTGGTCATCCTCCTCTTCGTGCTCTCCTGGGCTCCCTATTCCGCTGTGGCCCTGGTGGCCTTTGCTG
GGTACGCACACGTCCTGACACCCTACATGAGCTCGGTGCCAGCCGTCATCGCCAAGGCCTCTGCAATCCA
CAACCCCATCATTTACGCCATCACCCACCCCGAGCAGAATGTGCAGAAGCGAAAGCGGAGCCTCAAGGCC
ACCTCCACGGTGGCAGCCCCACCCAAGGGCGAGGATGCAGAGGCCCACAAGACGGAGACTAGCCAGGTGG
CCCCGGCCTAGCTCGAGTCTAGAGGGCCCGTTTAAACCCGCTGATCAGCCTCGACTGTGCCTTCTAGTTG
CCAGCCATCTGTTGTTTGCCCCTCCCCCGTGCCTTCCTTGACCCTGGAAGGTGCCACTCCCACTGTCCTT
TCCTAATAAAATGAGGAAATTGCATCGCATTGTCTGAGTAGGTGTCATTCTATTCTGGGGGGTGGGGTGG
GGCAGGACAGCAAGGGGGAGGATTGGGAAGACAATAGCAGGCATGCTGGGGATGCGGTGGGCTCTATGGC
TTCTGAGGCGGAAAGAACCAGCTGGGGCTCTAGGGGGTATCCCC
[124 nt withheld, positions 2355-2478]
C
[91 nt withheld, positions 2480-2570]
A
[49 nt withheld, positions 2572-2620]
CCTTTGACGTTGGAGTCCACGTTCTTT
[37 nt withheld, positions 2648-2684]
ACCCTATCTCGGTCTATTCTTTTGATTTATAAGGGATTTTGCCGATTTCGGCCTATTGGTTAAAAAATGA
GCTGATTTAACAAAAATTTAACGCGAATTAATTCTGTGGAATGTGTGTCAGTTAGGGTGTGGAAAGTCCC
CAGGCTCCCCAGCAGGCAGAAGTATGCAAAGCATGCATCTCAATTAGTCAGCAACCAGGTGTGGAAAGTC
CCCAGGCTCCCCAGCAGGCAGAAGTATGCAAAGCATGCATCTCAATTAGTCAGCAACCATAGTCCCGCCC
CTAACTCCGCCCATCCCGCCCCTAACTCCGCCCAGTTCCGCCCATTCTCCGCCCCATGGCTGACTAATTT
TTTTTATTTATGCAGAGGCCGAGGCCGCCTCTGCCTCTGAGCTATTCCAGAAGTAGTGAGGAGGCTTTTT
TGGAGGCCTAGGCTTTTGCAAAAAGCTCCCGGGAGCTTGTATATCCATTTTCGGATCTGATCAAGAGACA
GGATGAGGATCGTTTCGCATGATTGAACAAGATGGATTGCACGCAGGTTCTCCGGCCGCTTGGGTGGAGA
GGCTATTCGGCTATGACTGGGCACAACAGACAATCGGCTGCTCTGATGCCGCCGTGTTCCGGCTGTCAGC
GCAGGGGCGCCCGGTTCTTTTTGTCAAGACCGACCTGTCCGGTGCCCTGAATGAACTGCAGGACGAGGCA
GCGCGGCTATCGTGGCTGGCCACGACGGGCGTTCCTTGCGCAGCTGTGCTCGACGTTGTCACTGAAGCGG
GAAGGGACTGGCTGCTATTGGGCGAAGTGCCGGGGCAGGATCTCCTGTCATCTCACCTTGCTCCTGCCGA
GAAAGTATCCATCATGGCTGATGCAATGCGGCGGCTGCATACGCTTGATCCGGCTACCTGCCCATTCGAC
CACCAAGCGAAACATCGCATCGAGCGAGCACGTACTCGGATGGAAGCCGGTCTTGTCGATCAGGATGATC
TGGACGAAGAGCATCAGGGGCTCGCGCCAGCCGAACTGTTCGCCAGGCTCAAGGCGCGCATGCCCGACGG
CGAGGATCTCGTCGTGACCCATGGCGATGCCTGCTTGCCGAATATCATGGTGGAAAATGGCCGCTTTTCT
GGATTCATCGACTGTGGCCGGCTGGGTGTGGCGGACCGCTATCAGGACATAGCGTTGGCTACCCGTGATA
TTGCTGAAGAGCTTGGCGGCGAATGGGCTGACCGCTTCCTCGTGCTTTACGGTATCGCCGCTCCCGATTC
GCAGCGCATCGCCTTCTATCGCCTTCTTGACGAGTTCTTCTGAGCGGGACTCTGGGGTTCGAAATGACCG
ACCAAGCGACGCCCAACCTGCCATCACGAGATTTCGATTCCACCGCCGCCTTCTATGAAAGGTTGGGCTT
CGGAATCGTTTTCCGGGACGCCGGCTGGATGATCCTCCAGCGCGGGGATCTCATGCTGGAGTTCTTCGCC
CACCCCAACTTGTTTATTGCAGCTTATAATGGTTACAAATAAAGCAATAGCATCACAAATTTCACAAATA
AAGCATTTTTTTCACTGCATTCTAGTTGTGGTTTGTCCAAACTCATCAATGTATCTTATCATGTCTGTAT
ACCGTCGACCTCTAGCTAGAGCTTGGCGTAATCATGGTCATAGCTGTTTCCTGTGTGAAATTGTTATCCG
CTCACAATTCCACACAACATACGAGCCGGAAGCATAAAGTGTAAAGCCTGGGGTGCCTAATGAGTGAGCT
AACTCACATTAATTGCGTTGCGCTCACTGCCCGCTTTCCAGTCGGGAAACCTGTCGTGCCAGCTGCATTA
ATGAATCGGCCAACGCGCGGGGAGAGGCGGTTTGCGTATTGGGCGCTCTTCCGCTTCCTCGCTCACTGAC
TCGCTGCGCTCGGTCGTTCGGCTGCGGCGAGCGGTATCAGCTCACTCAAAGGCGGTAATACGGTTATCCA
CAGAATCAGGGGATAACGCAGGAAAGAACATGTGAGCAAAAGGCCAGCAAAAGGCCAGGAACCGTAAAAA
GGCCGCGTTGCTGGCGTTTTTCCATAGGCTCCGCCCCCCTGACGAGCATCACAAAAATCGACGCTCAAGT
CAGAGGTGGCGAAACCCGACAGGACTATAAAGATACCAGGCGTTTCCCCCTGGAAGCTCCCTCGTGCGCT
CTCCTGTTCCGACCCTGCCGCTTACCGGATACCTGTCCGCCTTTCTCCCTTCGGGAAGCGTGGCGCTTTC
TCATAGCTCACGCTGTAGGTATCTCAGTTCGGTGTAGGTCGTTCGCTCCAAGCTGGGCTGTGTGCACGAA
CCCCCCGTTCAGCCCGACCGCTGCGCCTTATCCGGTAACTATCGTCTTGAGTCCAACCCGGTAAGACACG
ACTTATCGCCACTGGCAGCAGCCACTGGTAACAGGATTAGCAGAGCGAGGTATGTAGGCGGTGCTACAGA
GTTCTTGAAGTGGTGGCCTAACTACGGCTACACTAGAAGAACAGTATTTGGTATCTGCGCTCTGCTGAAG
CCAGTTACCTTCGGAAAAAGAGTTGGTAGCTCTTGATCCGGCAAACAAACCACCGCTGGTAGCGGTGGTT
TTTTTGTTTGCAAGCAGCAGATTACGCGCAGAAAAAAAGGATCTCAAGAAGATCCTTTGATCTTTTCTAC
GGGGTCTGACGCTCAGTGGAACGAAAACTCACGTTAAGGGATTTTGGTCATGAGATTATCAAAAAGGATC
TTCACCTAGATCCTTTTAAATTAAAAATGAAGTTTTAAATCAATCTAAAGTATATATGAGTAAACTTGGT
CTGACAGTTACCAATGCTTAATCAGTGAGGCACCTATCTCAGCGATCTGTCTATTTCGTTCATCCATAGT
TGCCTGACTCCCCGTCGTGTAGATAACTACGATACGGGAGGGCTTACCATCTGGCCCCAGTGCTGCAATG
ATACCGCGAGACCCACGCTCACCGGCTCCAGATTTATCAGCAATAAACCAGCCAGCCGGAAGGGCCGAGC
GCAGAAGTGGTCCTGCAACTTTATCCGCCTCCATCCAGTCTATTAATTGTTGCCGGGAAGCTAGAGTAAG
TAGTTCGCCAGTTAATAGTTTGCGCAACGTTGTTGCCATTGCTACAGGCATCGTGGTGTCACGCTCGTCG
TTTGGTATGGCTTCATTCAGCTCCGGTTCCCAACGATCAAGGCGAGTTACATGATCCCCCATGTTGTGCA
AAAAAGCGGTTAGCTCCTTCGGTCCTCCGATCGTTGTCAGAAGTAAGTTGGCCGCAGTGTTATCACTCAT
GGTTATGGCAGCACTGCATAATTCTCTTACTGTCATGCCATCCGTAAGATGCTTTTCTGTGACTGGTGAG
TACTCAACCAAGTCATTCTGAGAATAGTGTATGCGGCGACCGAGTTGCTCTTGCCCGGCGTCAATACGGG
ATAATACCGCGCCACATAGCAGAACTTTAAAAGTGCTCATCATTGGAAAACGTTCTTCGGGGCGAAAACT
CTCAAGGATCTTACCGCTGTTGAGATCCAGTTCGATGTAACCCACTCGTGCACCCAACTGATCTTCAGCA
TCTTTTACTTTCACCAGCGTTTCTGGGTGAGCAAAAACAGGAAGGCAAAATGCCGCAAAAAAGGGAATAA
GGGCGACACGGAAATGTTGAATACTCATACTCTTCCTTTTTCAATATTATTGAAGCATTTATCAGGGTTA
TTGTCTCATGAGCGGATACATATTTGAATGTATTTAGAAAAATAAACAAATAGGGGTTCCGCGCACATTT
CCCCGAAAAGTGCCACCTGACGTC
