Features (pLannotate 1.2.2; 20 found; start..end, strand, type, name):
     77..380     +  enhancer       CMV enhancer: human cytomegalovirus immediate early enhancer
    381..584     +  promoter       CMV promoter: human cytomegalovirus (CMV) immediate early promoter
    580..613     +  LTR            5' LTR (truncated) (fragment): truncated 5' long terminal repeat (LTR) from HIV-1
    629..647     +  promoter       T7 promoter: promoter for bacteriophage T7 RNA polymerase
    689..1699    +  CDS            OPN4 (fragment): OPN4_HUMAN - Also known as MOP. Experimental evidence at protein level: Swiss-Prot protein existence level 1. Photoreceptor that binds cis-retinaldehydes (PubMed:15674244). Contributes to pupillar reflex, photoentrainment and other non-image forming responses to light (By similarity). May be involved in the optokinetic visual tracking response (By similarity). May be involved in the regulation of retinal hyaloid vessel growth and regression (By similarity). From Homo sapiens (Human).
   1851..2075    +  polyA_signal   bGH poly(A) signal: bovine growth hormone polyadenylation signal
   2079..2100    +  promoter       SV40 promoter (fragment): SV40 enhancer and early promoter
   2121..2549    +  rep_origin     f1 ori (sequence partly withheld): f1 bacteriophage origin of replication; arrow indicates direction of (+) strand synthesis
   2563..2892    +  promoter       SV40 promoter: SV40 enhancer and early promoter
   2959..3750    +  CDS            neo: KKA2_KLEPN - Also known as kan, nptII. Experimental evidence at protein level: Swiss-Prot protein existence level 1. Resistance to kanamycin, neomycin, paromomycin, ribostamycin, butirosin and gentamicin B. From Klebsiella pneumoniae.
   3774..3932    +  CDS            ble (fragment): BLE_KLEPN - Experimental evidence at protein level: Swiss-Prot protein existence level 1. Binding protein with a strong affinity to the bleomycin family of antibiotics. Binds to CL990; an antimitotic-antibiotic compound. From Klebsiella pneumoniae.
   3927..4048    +  polyA_signal   SV40 poly(A) signal: SV40 polyadenylation signal
   4121..4137    -  protein_bind   lac operator: The lac repressor binds to the lac operator to inhibit transcription in E. coli. This inhibition can be relieved by adding lactose or isopropyl-β-D-thiogalactopyranoside (IPTG). lac repressor encoded by lacI
   4145..4175    -  promoter       lac promoter: promoter for the E. coli lac operon
   4190..4211    -  protein_bind   CAP binding site: CAP binding activates transcription in the presence of cAMP. E. coli catabolite activator protein
   4224..4316    -  CDS            lacI (fragment): lac repressor; lacI; The lac repressor binds to the lac operator to inhibit transcription in E. coli. This inhibition can be relieved by adding lactose or isopropyl-β-D-thiogalactopyranoside (IPTG).
   4499..5087    -  rep_origin     ori: high-copy-number ColE1/pMB1/pBR322/pUC origin of replication
   5258..6118    -  CDS            AmpR: β-lactamase; bla; confers resistance to ampicillin, carbenicillin, and related antibiotics
   6119..6223    -  promoter       AmpR promoter: bla
   6282..6334    -  misc_feature   bom (fragment): basis of mobility region from pBR322
>Addgene plasmid #109368 | pcDNA3 hML23Cm6 | addgene full sequence | sequence record 210156 | Addgene NGS Result
GTCATTGATTATTGACTAGTTATTAATAGTAATCAATTACGGGGTCATTAGTTCATAGCCCATATATGGA
GTTCCGCGTTACATAACTTACGGTAAATGGCCCGCCTGGCTGACCGCCCAACGACCCCCGCCCATTGACG
TCAATAATGACGTATGTTCCCATAGTAACGCCAATAGGGACTTTCCATTGACGTCAATGGGTGGAGTATT
TACGGTAAACTGCCCACTTGGCAGTACATCAAGTGTATCATATGCCAAGTACGCCCCCTATTGACGTCAA
TGACGGTAAATGGCCCGCCTGGCATTATGCCCAGTACATGACCTTATGGGACTTTCCTACTTGGCAGTAC
ATCTACGTATTAGTCATCGCTATTACCATGGTGATGCGGTTTTGGCAGTACATCAATGGGCGTGGATAGC
GGTTTGACTCACGGGGATTTCCAAGTCTCCACCCCATTGACGTCAATGGGAGTTTGTTTTGGCACCAAAA
TCAACGGGACTTTCCAAAATGTCGTAACAACTCCGCCCCATTGACGCAAATGGGCGGTAGGCGTGTACGG
TGGGAGGTCTATATAAGCAGAGCTCTCTGGCTAACTAGAGAACCCACTGCTTACTGGCTTATCGAAATTA
ATACGACTCACTATAGGGAGACCCAAGCTGGCTAGCGTTTAAACTTAAGCTTGCCACCATGAACCCTCCT
TCGGGGCCAAGAGTCCCGCCCAGCCCAACCCAAGAGCCCAGCTGCATGGCCACCCCAGCACCACCCAGCT
GGTGGGACAGCTCCCAGAGCAGCATCTCCAGCCTGGGCCGGCTTCCATCCATCAGTCCCACAGCACCTGG
GACTTGGGCTGCTGCCTGGGTCCCCCTCCCCACGGTTGATGTTCCAGACCATGCCCACTATACCCTGGGC
ACAGTGATCTTGCTGGTGGGACTCACGGGGATGCTGGGCAACCTGACGGTCATCTATACCTTTTGCAGGA
GCAGAAGCCTCCGGACACCTGCCAACATGTTCATTATCAACCTCGCGGTCAGCGACTTCCTCATGTCCTT
CACCCAGGCCCCTGTCTTCTTCACCAGTAGCCTCTATAAGCAGTGGCTCTTTGGGGAGACAGGCTGCGAG
TTCTATGCCTTCTGTGGAGCTCTCTTTGGCATTTCCTCCATGATCACCCTGACGGCCATCGCCCTGGACC
GTATCTACCGCATCTTTGAGCAGGGCAAGCGCTCGGTCACACCCCCTCCCTTCATCAGCCCCACCTCACA
GGTCCTGCTGGGCGTTTGGCTCTATGCCCTGGCCTGGAGTCTGCCACCCTTCTTCGGCTGGAGCGCCTAC
GTGCCCGAGGGGTTGCTGACATCCTGCTCCTGGGACTACATGAGCTTCACGCCGGCCGTGCGTGCCTACA
CCATGCTTCTCTGCTGCTTCGTGTTCTTCCTCCCTCTGCTTATCATCATCTACTGCTACATCTTCATCTT
CAGGGCCCGTGGCGTGCCCGAGACCTTCAACGAGGCCAAGATCATGCTGCTGGTCATCCTCCTCTTCGTG
CTCTCCTGGGCTCCCTATTCCGCTGTGGCCCTGGTGGCCTTTGCTGGGTACGCACACGTCCTGACACCCT
ACATGAGCTCGGTGCCAGCCGTCATCGCCAAGGCCTCTGCAATCCACAACCCCATCATTTACGCCATCAC
CCACCCCGAGCAGAATGTGCAGAAGCGAAAGCGGAGCCTCAAGGCCACCTCCACGGTGGCAGCCCCACCC
AAGGGCGAGGATGCAGAGGCCCACAAGACGGAGACTAGCCAGGTGGCCCCGGCCTAGCTCGAGTCTAGAG
GGCCCGTTTAAACCCGCTGATCAGCCTCGACTGTGCCTTCTAGTTGCCAGCCATCTGTTGTTTGCCCCTC
CCCCGTGCCTTCCTTGACCCTGGAAGGTGCCACTCCCACTGTCCTTTCCTAATAAAATGAGGAAATTGCA
TCGCATTGTCTGAGTAGGTGTCATTCTATTCTGGGGGGTGGGGTGGGGCAGGACAGCAAGGGGGAGGATT
GGGAAGACAATAGCAGGCATGCTGGGGATGCGGTGGGCTCTATGGCTTCTGAGGCGGAAAGAACCAGCTG
GGGCTCTAGGGGGTATCCCC
[124 nt withheld, positions 2121-2244]
C
[91 nt withheld, positions 2246-2336]
A
[49 nt withheld, positions 2338-2386]
CCTTTGACGTTGGAGTCCACGTTCTTT
[37 nt withheld, positions 2414-2450]
ACCCTATCTCGGTCTATTCTTTTGATTTATAAGGGATTTTGCCGATTTCGGCCTATTGGTTAAAAAATGA
GCTGATTTAACAAAAATTTAACGCGAATTAATTCTGTGGAATGTGTGTCAGTTAGGGTGTGGAAAGTCCC
CAGGCTCCCCAGCAGGCAGAAGTATGCAAAGCATGCATCTCAATTAGTCAGCAACCAGGTGTGGAAAGTC
CCCAGGCTCCCCAGCAGGCAGAAGTATGCAAAGCATGCATCTCAATTAGTCAGCAACCATAGTCCCGCCC
CTAACTCCGCCCATCCCGCCCCTAACTCCGCCCAGTTCCGCCCATTCTCCGCCCCATGGCTGACTAATTT
TTTTTATTTATGCAGAGGCCGAGGCCGCCTCTGCCTCTGAGCTATTCCAGAAGTAGTGAGGAGGCTTTTT
TGGAGGCCTAGGCTTTTGCAAAAAGCTCCCGGGAGCTTGTATATCCATTTTCGGATCTGATCAAGAGACA
GGATGAGGATCGTTTCGCATGATTGAACAAGATGGATTGCACGCAGGTTCTCCGGCCGCTTGGGTGGAGA
GGCTATTCGGCTATGACTGGGCACAACAGACAATCGGCTGCTCTGATGCCGCCGTGTTCCGGCTGTCAGC
GCAGGGGCGCCCGGTTCTTTTTGTCAAGACCGACCTGTCCGGTGCCCTGAATGAACTGCAGGACGAGGCA
GCGCGGCTATCGTGGCTGGCCACGACGGGCGTTCCTTGCGCAGCTGTGCTCGACGTTGTCACTGAAGCGG
GAAGGGACTGGCTGCTATTGGGCGAAGTGCCGGGGCAGGATCTCCTGTCATCTCACCTTGCTCCTGCCGA
GAAAGTATCCATCATGGCTGATGCAATGCGGCGGCTGCATACGCTTGATCCGGCTACCTGCCCATTCGAC
CACCAAGCGAAACATCGCATCGAGCGAGCACGTACTCGGATGGAAGCCGGTCTTGTCGATCAGGATGATC
TGGACGAAGAGCATCAGGGGCTCGCGCCAGCCGAACTGTTCGCCAGGCTCAAGGCGCGCATGCCCGACGG
CGAGGATCTCGTCGTGACCCATGGCGATGCCTGCTTGCCGAATATCATGGTGGAAAATGGCCGCTTTTCT
GGATTCATCGACTGTGGCCGGCTGGGTGTGGCGGACCGCTATCAGGACATAGCGTTGGCTACCCGTGATA
TTGCTGAAGAGCTTGGCGGCGAATGGGCTGACCGCTTCCTCGTGCTTTACGGTATCGCCGCTCCCGATTC
GCAGCGCATCGCCTTCTATCGCCTTCTTGACGAGTTCTTCTGAGCGGGACTCTGGGGTTCGAAATGACCG
ACCAAGCGACGCCCAACCTGCCATCACGAGATTTCGATTCCACCGCCGCCTTCTATGAAAGGTTGGGCTT
CGGAATCGTTTTCCGGGACGCCGGCTGGATGATCCTCCAGCGCGGGGATCTCATGCTGGAGTTCTTCGCC
CACCCCAACTTGTTTATTGCAGCTTATAATGGTTACAAATAAAGCAATAGCATCACAAATTTCACAAATA
AAGCATTTTTTTCACTGCATTCTAGTTGTGGTTTGTCCAAACTCATCAATGTATCTTATCATGTCTGTAT
ACCGTCGACCTCTAGCTAGAGCTTGGCGTAATCATGGTCATAGCTGTTTCCTGTGTGAAATTGTTATCCG
CTCACAATTCCACACAACATACGAGCCGGAAGCATAAAGTGTAAAGCCTGGGGTGCCTAATGAGTGAGCT
AACTCACATTAATTGCGTTGCGCTCACTGCCCGCTTTCCAGTCGGGAAACCTGTCGTGCCAGCTGCATTA
ATGAATCGGCCAACGCGCGGGGAGAGGCGGTTTGCGTATTGGGCGCTCTTCCGCTTCCTCGCTCACTGAC
TCGCTGCGCTCGGTCGTTCGGCTGCGGCGAGCGGTATCAGCTCACTCAAAGGCGGTAATACGGTTATCCA
CAGAATCAGGGGATAACGCAGGAAAGAACATGTGAGCAAAAGGCCAGCAAAAGGCCAGGAACCGTAAAAA
GGCCGCGTTGCTGGCGTTTTTCCATAGGCTCCGCCCCCCTGACGAGCATCACAAAAATCGACGCTCAAGT
CAGAGGTGGCGAAACCCGACAGGACTATAAAGATACCAGGCGTTTCCCCCTGGAAGCTCCCTCGTGCGCT
CTCCTGTTCCGACCCTGCCGCTTACCGGATACCTGTCCGCCTTTCTCCCTTCGGGAAGCGTGGCGCTTTC
TCATAGCTCACGCTGTAGGTATCTCAGTTCGGTGTAGGTCGTTCGCTCCAAGCTGGGCTGTGTGCACGAA
CCCCCCGTTCAGCCCGACCGCTGCGCCTTATCCGGTAACTATCGTCTTGAGTCCAACCCGGTAAGACACG
ACTTATCGCCACTGGCAGCAGCCACTGGTAACAGGATTAGCAGAGCGAGGTATGTAGGCGGTGCTACAGA
GTTCTTGAAGTGGTGGCCTAACTACGGCTACACTAGAAGAACAGTATTTGGTATCTGCGCTCTGCTGAAG
CCAGTTACCTTCGGAAAAAGAGTTGGTAGCTCTTGATCCGGCAAACAAACCACCGCTGGTAGCGGTGGTT
TTTTTGTTTGCAAGCAGCAGATTACGCGCAGAAAAAAAGGATCTCAAGAAGATCCTTTGATCTTTTCTAC
GGGGTCTGACGCTCAGTGGAACGAAAACTCACGTTAAGGGATTTTGGTCATGAGATTATCAAAAAGGATC
TTCACCTAGATCCTTTTAAATTAAAAATGAAGTTTTAAATCAATCTAAAGTATATATGAGTAAACTTGGT
CTGACAGTTACCAATGCTTAATCAGTGAGGCACCTATCTCAGCGATCTGTCTATTTCGTTCATCCATAGT
TGCCTGACTCCCCGTCGTGTAGATAACTACGATACGGGAGGGCTTACCATCTGGCCCCAGTGCTGCAATG
ATACCGCGAGACCCACGCTCACCGGCTCCAGATTTATCAGCAATAAACCAGCCAGCCGGAAGGGCCGAGC
GCAGAAGTGGTCCTGCAACTTTATCCGCCTCCATCCAGTCTATTAATTGTTGCCGGGAAGCTAGAGTAAG
TAGTTCGCCAGTTAATAGTTTGCGCAACGTTGTTGCCATTGCTACAGGCATCGTGGTGTCACGCTCGTCG
TTTGGTATGGCTTCATTCAGCTCCGGTTCCCAACGATCAAGGCGAGTTACATGATCCCCCATGTTGTGCA
AAAAAGCGGTTAGCTCCTTCGGTCCTCCGATCGTTGTCAGAAGTAAGTTGGCCGCAGTGTTATCACTCAT
GGTTATGGCAGCACTGCATAATTCTCTTACTGTCATGCCATCCGTAAGATGCTTTTCTGTGACTGGTGAG
TACTCAACCAAGTCATTCTGAGAATAGTGTATGCGGCGACCGAGTTGCTCTTGCCCGGCGTCAATACGGG
ATAATACCGCGCCACATAGCAGAACTTTAAAAGTGCTCATCATTGGAAAACGTTCTTCGGGGCGAAAACT
CTCAAGGATCTTACCGCTGTTGAGATCCAGTTCGATGTAACCCACTCGTGCACCCAACTGATCTTCAGCA
TCTTTTACTTTCACCAGCGTTTCTGGGTGAGCAAAAACAGGAAGGCAAAATGCCGCAAAAAAGGGAATAA
GGGCGACACGGAAATGTTGAATACTCATACTCTTCCTTTTTCAATATTATTGAAGCATTTATCAGGGTTA
TTGTCTCATGAGCGGATACATATTTGAATGTATTTAGAAAAATAAACAAATAGGGGTTCCGCGCACATTT
CCCCGAAAAGTGCCACCTGACGTCGACGGATCGGGAGATCTCCCGATCCCCTATGGTGCACTCTCAGTAC
AATCTGCTCTGATGCCGCATAGTTAAGCCAGTATCTGCTCCCTGCTTGTGTGTTGGAGGTCGCTGAGTAG
TGCGCGAGCAAAATTTAAGCTACAACAAGGCAAGGCTTGACCGACAATTGCATGAAGAATCTGCTTAGGG
TTAGGCGTTTTGCGCTGCTTCGCGATGTACGGGCCAGATATACGCGTT
